Addgene plasmid #193344: pAAV-TRE-tdKatushka2-WPRE
Purpose: AAV-mediated expression of tdKatushka2 under the TRE promoter in mammalian cells
Depositing lab: Takeshi Imai. Depositing organization: Kyushu University. Publication: Automated neuronal reconstruction with super-multicolour Tetbow labelling and threshold-based clustering of colour hues. Leiwe MN, Fujimoto S, Baba T, Moriyasu D, Saha B, Sakaguchi R, Inagaki S, Imai T. Nat Commun. 2024 Jun 25;15(1):5279. doi: 10.1038/s41467-024-49455-y. PubMed 38918382.
Backbone
  Vector backbone: AAV2
  Total vector size (bp): 5906
  Vector type: Mammalian Expression, AAV
Growth in bacteria
  Bacterial resistance: Ampicillin, 100 μg/mL
  Growth temperature: 37°C
  Growth strain: NEB Stable
  Copy number: High Copy
Gene/Insert
  Gene/Insert name: tdKatushka2
  Species: Modified fluorescent protein
  Insert size (bp): 1497
  Promoter: TRE
  Cloning method: Gibson Cloning
  Sequencing primers: 5′ ATGTCGAGGTAGGCGTGTAC; 3′ WPRE-R
Resource information
  A portion of this plasmid was derived from a plasmid made by: The tdKatushka2 gene was cloned from pTEC22 (Addgene #30181).
Terms and licenses: Academic/Nonprofit Terms; Industry Terms: Not Available to Industry
Depositor comments: Please visit https://www.biorxiv.org/content/10.1101/2022.10.20.512984v1 for bioRxiv preprint.
How to cite: pAAV-TRE-tdKatushka2-WPRE was a gift from Takeshi Imai (Addgene plasmid # 193344 ; http://n2t.net/addgene:193344 ; RRID:Addgene_193344)
