[The description below was written by a language model from this plasmid's Addgene catalogue record and pLannotate feature annotations shown in this document.]
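Description:
pAAV-TRE-tdKatushka2-WPRE is an AAV2-based transfer plasmid for producing recombinant adeno-associated virus that expresses the far-red fluorescent protein tdKatushka2 in mammalian cells under tetracycline-system control. It is maintained in E. coli through a high-copy ColE1/pUC-type origin and selected with ampicillin via the β-lactamase gene. An f1 phage origin is also present, along with small lacZα and lacI remnants from the cloning backbone. The catalogue lists the plasmid as about 5.9 kb, whereas the annotated sequence is a partial NGS assembly of roughly 5.6 kb. The AAV2 inverted terminal repeats appear only as fragments in it, which probably reflects the difficulty of sequencing these structured repeats rather than their true state.

Between the ITRs, which supply the signals for genome replication and packaging into capsids, sits a single expression cassette. A tight TRE promoter (seven tet operators fused to a minimal CMV promoter) drives the roughly 1.5 kb tdKatushka2 open reading frame. The annotation resolves this as two Katushka2S-like copies joined by a short linker, a tandem-dimer design that lets a naturally dimeric protein behave as a single polypeptide. The linker's match to another tandem-dimer protein is most likely an annotation artefact. The depositor notes that the coding sequence was taken from an earlier plasmid. A WPRE follows to enhance transcript stability and expression, and an SV40 polyadenylation signal ends the cassette.

Because TRE is essentially silent alone, expression requires a co-delivered tetracycline transactivator, which this plasmid does not encode. The associated publication describes super-multicolour "Tetbow" labelling, where mixtures of TRE-driven fluorescent protein vectors give neurons distinct colour hues for automated reconstruction. This construct would supply one of those colour channels.
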