Features (pLannotate 1.2.2; 18 found; start..end, strand, type, name):
     48..180     -  repeat_region  AAV2 ITR (fragment): inverted terminal repeat of adeno-associated virus serotype 2 inverted
    248..560     +  promoter       tight TRE promoter: Tet-responsive promoter PTight, consisting of seven tet operator sequences followed by the minimal CMV promoter
    565..600     -  misc_feature   MCS (fragment): pBluescript multiple cloning site
    621..1325    +  CDS            Katushka2S: Katushka2S is a basic (constitutively fluorescent) red fluorescent protein published in 2015, derived from Entacmaea quadricolor. It is reported to be a very rapidly-maturing dimer with moderate acid sensitivity.
   1323..1398    +  CDS            TDsmURFP (fragment): monomeric tandem dimer of a small ultra-red fluorescent protein derived from a cyanobacterial phycobiliprotein (Rodriguez et al., 2016)
   1395..2099    +  CDS            Katushka2S: Katushka2S is a basic (constitutively fluorescent) red fluorescent protein published in 2015, derived from Entacmaea quadricolor. It is reported to be a very rapidly-maturing dimer with moderate acid sensitivity.
   2130..2718    +  misc_feature   WPRE: woodchuck hepatitis virus posttranscriptional regulatory element
   2719..2738    +  misc_feature   MCS (fragment): pBluescript multiple cloning site
   2767..2888    -  polyA_signal   SV40 poly(A) signal: SV40 polyadenylation signal
   2911..2979    -  CDS            large T antigen (fragment): large T antigen from SV40 (simian virus 40)
   3050..3112    +  repeat_region  AAV2 ITR (fragment): inverted terminal repeat of adeno-associated virus serotype 2 inverted
   3130..3157    -  repeat_region  AAV2 ITR (fragment): inverted terminal repeat of adeno-associated virus serotype 2 inverted
   3155..3211    -  CDS            lacI (fragment): lac repressor; lacI; The lac repressor binds to the lac operator to inhibit transcription in E. coli. This inhibition can be relieved by adding lactose or isopropyl-β-D-thiogalactopyranoside (IPTG).
   3394..3982    -  rep_origin     ori: high-copy-number ColE1/pMB1/pBR322/pUC origin of replication
   4153..5013    -  CDS            AmpR: β-lactamase; bla; confers resistance to ampicillin, carbenicillin, and related antibiotics
   5014..5118    -  promoter       AmpR promoter: bla
   5171..5599    -  rep_origin     f1 ori (sequence partly withheld): f1 bacteriophage origin of replication; arrow indicates direction of (+) strand synthesis
   5604..53      -  CDS            lacZα (fragment) (across the origin): LacZα fragment of β-galactosidase; lacZ fragment
>Addgene plasmid #193344 | pAAV-TRE-tdKatushka2-WPRE | addgene full sequence | sequence record 394416 | Addgene Partial NGS Result
GCAACTGTTGGGAAGGGCGATCGGTGCGGGCCTCTTCGCTATTACGCCAGCTGCGCGCTCGCTCGCTCAC
TGAGGCCGCCCGGGCAAAGCCCGGGCGTCGGGCGACCTTTGGTCGCCCGGCCTCAGTGAGCGAGCGAGCG
CGCAGAGAGGGAGTGGCCAACTCCATCACTAGGGGTTCCTTGTAGTTAATGATTAACCCGCCATGCTACT
TATCTACGTAGCCATGCTCTAGGAAGATCTCGAATTGGTTTACTCCCTATCAGTGATAGAGAACGTATGT
CGAGTTTACTCCCTATCAGTGATAGAGAACGATGTCGAGTTTACTCCCTATCAGTGATAGAGAACGTATG
TCGAGTTTACTCCCTATCAGTGATAGAGAACGTATGTCGAGTTTACTCCCTATCAGTGATAGAGAACGTA
TGTCGAGTTTATCCCTATCAGTGATAGAGAACGTATGTCGAGTTTACTCCCTATCAGTGATAGAGAACGT
ATGTCGAGGTAGGCGTGTACGGTGGGAGGCCTATATAAGCAGAGCTCGTTTAGTGAACCGTCAGATCGCC
TGGAGAATTCCTGCAGCCCGGGGGATCCACTAGTTCTAGATTTAAGAAGGAGATATACATATGGTGGGTG
AGGATAGCGTGCTGATCACCGAGAACATGCACATGAAACTGTACATGGAGGGCACCGTGAACGACCACCA
CTTCAAGTGCACATCCGAGGGCGAAGGCAAGCCCTACGAGGGCACCCAGACCATGAAGATCAAGGTGGTC
GAGGGCGGCCCTCTCCCCTTCGCCTTCGACATCCTGGCTACCAGCTTCATGTACGGCAGCAAAACCTTTA
TCAACCACACCCAGGGCATCCCCGACTTCTTTAAGCAGTCCTTCCCTGAGGGCTTCACATGGGAGAGGAT
CACCACATACGAAGACGGGGGCGTGCTGACCGCTACCCAGGACACCAGCCTCCAGAACGGCTGCCTCATC
TACAACGTCAAGATCAACGGGGTGAACTTCCCATCCAACGGCCCTGTGATGCAGAAGAAAACACTCGGCT
GGGAGGCCAGCACCGAGATGCTGTACCCCGCTGACAGCGGCCTGAGAGGCCATGCCCAGATGGCCCTGAA
GCTCGTGGGCGGGGGCTACCTGCACTGCTCCCTCAAGACCACATACAGATCCAAGAAACCCGCTAAGAAC
CTCAAGATGCCCGGCTTCTACTTCGTGGACAGGAGACTGGAAAGAATCAAGGAGGCCGACAAAGAGACCT
ACGTCGAGCAGCACGAGATGGCTGTGGCCAGGTACTGCGACCTGCCTAGCAAACTGGGGCACAGCGGGCA
TGGCACCGGCAGCACCGGCAGCGGCAGCTCCGGTACCGCCTCCTCCGAGGACAACAACATGGCCATGGTG
GGTGAGGATAGCGTGCTGATCACCGAGAACATGCACATGAAACTGTACATGGAGGGCACCGTGAACGACC
ACCACTTCAAGTGCACATCCGAGGGCGAAGGCAAGCCCTACGAGGGCACCCAGACCATGAAGATCAAGGT
GGTCGAGGGCGGCCCTCTCCCCTTCGCCTTCGACATCCTGGCTACCAGCTTCATGTACGGCAGCAAAACC
TTTATCAACCACACCCAGGGCATCCCCGACTTCTTTAAGCAGTCCTTCCCTGAGGGCTTCACATGGGAGA
GGATCACCACATACGAAGACGGGGGCGTGCTGACCGCTACCCAGGACACCAGCCTCCAGAACGGCTGCCT
CATCTACAACGTCAAGATCAACGGGGTGAACTTCCCATCCAACGGCCCTGTGATGCAGAAGAAAACACTC
GGCTGGGAGGCCAGCACCGAGATGCTGTACCCCGCTGACAGCGGCCTGAGAGGCCATGCCCAGATGGCCC
TGAAGCTCGTGGGCGGGGGCTACCTGCACTGCTCCCTCAAGACCACATACAGATCCAAGAAACCCGCTAA
GAACCTCAAGATGCCCGGCTTCTACTTCGTGGACAGGAGACTGGAAAGAATCAAGGAGGCCGACAAAGAG
ACCTACGTCGAGCAGCACGAGATGGCTGTGGCCAGGTACTGCGACCTGCCTAGCAAACTGGGGCACAGCT
CCGGACTCAGATCTTGAAAGCTTATCGATAATCAACCTCTGGATTACAAAATTTGTGAAAGATTGACTGG
TATTCTTAACTATGTTGCTCCTTTTACGCTATGTGGATACGCTGCTTTAATGCCTTTGTATCATGCTATT
GCTTCCCGTATGGCTTTCATTTTCTCCTCCTTGTATAAATCCTGGTTGCTGTCTCTTTATGAGGAGTTGT
GGCCCGTTGTCAGGCAACGTGGCGTGGTGTGCACTGTGTTTGCTGACGCAACCCCCACTGGTTGGGGCAT
TGCCACCACCTGTCAGCTCCTTTCCGGGACTTTCGCTTTCCCCCTCCCTATTGCCACGGCGGAACTCATC
GCCGCCTGCCTTGCCCGCTGCTGGACAGGGGCTCGGCTGTTGGGCACTGACAATTCCGTGGTGTTGTCGG
GGAAATCATCGTCCTTTCCTTGGCTGCTCGCCTGTGTTGCCACCTGGATTCTGCGCGGGACGTCCTTCTG
CTACGTCCCTTCGGCCCTCAATCCAGCGGACCTTCCTTCCCGCGGCCTGCTGCCGGCTCTGCGGCCTCTT
CCGCGTCTTCGCCTTCGCCCTCAGACGAGTCGGATCTCCCTTTGGGCCGCCTCCCCGCATCGATACCGTC
GACCTCGACCCGGGCGGCCGCTTCGAGCAGACATGATAAGATACATTGATGAGTTTGGACAAACCACAAC
TAGAATGCAGTGAAAAAAATGCTTTATTTGTGAAATTTGTGATGCTATTGCTTTATTTGTAACCATTATA
AGCTGCAATAAACAAGTTAACAACAACAATTGCATTCATTTTATGTTTCAGGTTCAGGGGGAGATGTGGG
AGGTTTTTTAAAGCAAGTAAAACCTCTACAAATGTGGTAAAATCGATAAGGATCTTCCTAGAGCATGGCT
ACGTAGATAAGTAGCATGGCGGGTTAATCATTAACTACAAGGAACCCCTAGTGATGGAGTTGGCCACTCC
CTCTCTGCGCGCTCGCTCGCTCACTGAGGCCGCCCGGGCTTTGCCCGGGCGGCCTCAGTGAGCGAGCGAG
CGCGCAGCTGCATTAATGAATCGGCCAACGCGCGGGGAGAGGCGGTTTGCGTATTGGGCGCTCTTCCGCT
TCCTCGCTCACTGACTCGCTGCGCTCGGTCGTTCGGCTGCGGCGAGCGGTATCAGCTCACTCAAAGGCGG
TAATACGGTTATCCACAGAATCAGGGGATAACGCAGGAAAGAACATGTGAGCAAAAGGCCAGCAAAAGGC
CAGGAACCGTAAAAAGGCCGCGTTGCTGGCGTTTTTCCATAGGCTCCGCCCCCCTGACGAGCATCACAAA
AATCGACGCTCAAGTCAGAGGTGGCGAAACCCGACAGGACTATAAAGATACCAGGCGTTTCCCCCTGGAA
GCTCCCTCGTGCGCTCTCCTGTTCCGACCCTGCCGCTTACCGGATACCTGTCCGCCTTTCTCCCTTCGGG
AAGCGTGGCGCTTTCTCATAGCTCACGCTGTAGGTATCTCAGTTCGGTGTAGGTCGTTCGCTCCAAGCTG
GGCTGTGTGCACGAACCCCCCGTTCAGCCCGACCGCTGCGCCTTATCCGGTAACTATCGTCTTGAGTCCA
ACCCGGTAAGACACGACTTATCGCCACTGGCAGCAGCCACTGGTAACAGGATTAGCAGAGCGAGGTATGT
AGGCGGTGCTACAGAGTTCTTGAAGTGGTGGCCTAACTACGGCTACACTAGAAGAACAGTATTTGGTATC
TGCGCTCTGCTGAAGCCAGTTACCTTCGGAAAAAGAGTTGGTAGCTCTTGATCCGGCAAACAAACCACCG
CTGGTAGCGGTGGTTTTTTTGTTTGCAAGCAGCAGATTACGCGCAGAAAAAAAGGATCTCAAGAAGATCC
TTTGATCTTTTCTACGGGGTCTGACGCTCAGTGGAACGAAAACTCACGTTAAGGGATTTTGGTCATGAGA
TTATCAAAAAGGATCTTCACCTAGATCCTTTTAAATTAAAAATGAAGTTTTAAATCAATCTAAAGTATAT
ATGAGTAAACTTGGTCTGACAGTTACCAATGCTTAATCAGTGAGGCACCTATCTCAGCGATCTGTCTATT
TCGTTCATCCATAGTTGCCTGACTCCCCGTCGTGTAGATAACTACGATACGGGAGGGCTTACCATCTGGC
CCCAGTGCTGCAATGATACCGCGAGACCCACGCTCACCGGCTCCAGATTTATCAGCAATAAACCAGCCAG
CCGGAAGGGCCGAGCGCAGAAGTGGTCCTGCAACTTTATCCGCCTCCATCCAGTCTATTAATTGTTGCCG
GGAAGCTAGAGTAAGTAGTTCGCCAGTTAATAGTTTGCGCAACGTTGTTGCCATTGCTACAGGCATCGTG
GTGTCACGCTCGTCGTTTGGTATGGCTTCATTCAGCTCCGGTTCCCAACGATCAAGGCGAGTTACATGAT
CCCCCATGTTGTGCAAAAAAGCGGTTAGCTCCTTCGGTCCTCCGATCGTTGTCAGAAGTAAGTTGGCCGC
AGTGTTATCACTCATGGTTATGGCAGCACTGCATAATTCTCTTACTGTCATGCCATCCGTAAGATGCTTT
TCTGTGACTGGTGAGTACTCAACCAAGTCATTCTGAGAATAGTGTATGCGGCGACCGAGTTGCTCTTGCC
CGGCGTCAATACGGGATAATACCGCGCCACATAGCAGAACTTTAAAAGTGCTCATCATTGGAAAACGTTC
TTCGGGGCGAAAACTCTCAAGGATCTTACCGCTGTTGAGATCCAGTTCGATGTAACCCACTCGTGCACCC
AACTGATCTTCAGCATCTTTTACTTTCACCAGCGTTTCTGGGTGAGCAAAAACAGGAAGGCAAAATGCCG
CAAAAAAGGGAATAAGGGCGACACGGAAATGTTGAATACTCATACTCTTCCTTTTTCAATATTATTGAAG
CATTTATCAGGGTTATTGTCTCATGAGCGGATACATATTTGAATGTATTTAGAAAAATAAACAAATAGGG
GTTCCGCGCACATTTCCCCGAAAAGTGCCACCTAAATTGTAAGCGTTAATATTTTGTTAAAATTCGCGTT
AAATTTTTGTTAAATCAGCTCATTTTTTAACCAATAGGCCGAAATCGGCAAAATCCCTTATAAATCAAAA
GAATAGACCGAGATAGGGT
[37 nt withheld, positions 5270-5306]
AAAGAACGTGGACTCCAACGTCAAAGG
[49 nt withheld, positions 5334-5382]
T
[91 nt withheld, positions 5384-5474]
G
[124 nt withheld, positions 5476-5599]
CCCATTCGCCATTCAGGCTGC
